>Addgene plasmid #178876 | pCAGGS-PB1-AG(Y63L)-LOV2 | addgene full sequence | sequence record 351712 | Addgene Partial NGS Result
ATTGATTATTGACTAGTTATTAATAGTAATCAATTACGGGGTCATTAGTTCATAGCCCATATATGGAGTT
CCGCGTTACATAACTTACGGTAAATGGCCCGCCTGGCTGACCGCCCAACGACCCCCGCCCATTGACGTCA
ATAATGACGTATGTTCCCATAGTAACGCCAATAGGGACTTTCCATTGACGTCAATGGGTGGAGTATTTAC
GGTAAACTGCCCACTTGGCAGTACATCAAGTGTATCATATGCCAAGTACGCCCCCTATTGACGTCAATGA
CGGTAAATGGCCCGCCTGGCATTATGCCCAGTACATGACCTTATGGGACTTTCCTACTTGGCAGTACATC
TACGTATTAGTCATCGCTATTACCATGGTCGAGGTGAGCCCCACGTTCTGCTTCACTCTCCCCATCTCCC
CCCCCTCCCCACCCCCAATTTTGTATTTATTTATTTTTTAATTATTTTGTGCAGCGATGGGGGCGGGGGG
GGGGGGGGSGCGCGCCRGGGGGGGGGGGGGGGGGGGGGGGGGGGGGSGGGGSGRGGSGGRGAGGKGCGGC
GGCAGCCAATCAGAGCGGCGCGCTCCGAAAGTTTCCTTTTATGGCGAGGCGGCGGCGGCGGCGGCCCTAT
AAAAAGCGAAGCGCGCGGCGGGCGGGAGTCGCTGCGCGCTGCCTTCGCCCCGTGCCCCGCTCCGCCGCCG
CCTCGCGCCGCCCGCCCCGGCTCTGACTGACCGCGTTACTCCCACAGGTGAGCGGGCGGGACGGCCCTTC
TCCTCCGGGCTGTAATTAGCGCTTGGTTTAATGACGGCTTGTTTCTTTTCTGTGGCTGCGTGAAAGCCTT
GAGGGGCTCCGGGAGGGCCCTTTGTGCGGGGGGAGCGGCTCGGGGGGTGCGTGCGTGTGTGTGTGCGTGG
GGAGCGCCGCGTGCGGCTCCGCGCTGCCCGGCGGCTGTGAGCGCTGCGGGCGCGGCGCGGGGCTTTGTGC
GCTCCGCAGTGTGCGCGAGGGGAGCGCGGCCGGGGGCGGTGCCCCGCGGTGCGGGGGGGGCTGCGAGGGG
AACAAAGGCTGCGTGCGGGGTGTGTGCGTGGGGGGGTGAGCAGGGGGTGTGGGCGCGTCGGTCGGGCTGC
AACCCCCCCTGCACCCCCCTCCCCGAGTTGCTGAGCACGGCCCGGCTTCGGGTGCGGGGCTCCGTACGGG
GCGTGGCGCGGGGCTCGCCGTGCCGGGCGGGGGGTGGCGGCAGGTGGGGGTGCCGGGCGGGGCGGGGCCG
CCTCGGGCCGGGGAGGGCTCGGGGGAGGGGCGCGGCGGCCCCCGGAGCGCCGGCGGCTGTCGAGGCGCGG
CGAGCCGCAGCCATTGCCTTTTATGGTAATCGTGCGAGAGGGCGCAGGGACTTCCTTTGTCCCAAATCTG
TGCGGAGCCGAAATCTGGGAGGCGCCGCCGCACCCCCTCTAGCGGGCGCGGGGCGAAGCGGTGCGGCGCC
GGCAGGAAGGAAATGGGCGGGGAGGGCCTTCGTGCGTCGCCGCGCCGCCGTCCCCTTCTCCCTCTCCAGC
CTCGGGGCTGTCCGCGGGGGGACGGCTGCCTTCGGGGGGGACGGGGCAGGGCGGGGTTCGGCTTCTGGCG
TGTGACCGGCGGCTCTAGAGCCTCTGCTAACCATGTTCATGCCTTCTTCTTTTTCCTACAGCTCCTGGGC
AACGTGCTGGTTATTGTGCTGTCTCATCATTTTGGCAAAGAATTCATAGTAGCTAGCATTGCCACCATGG
CGTCGCTCACCGTGAAGGCCTACCTTCTGGGCAAGGAGGACGCGGCGCGCGAGATTCGCCGCTTCAGCTT
CTGTTGCAGCCCCGAGCCTGAGGCGGAAGCCGAGGCTGCGGCGGGTCCGGGACCCTGCGAGCGGCTGCTG
AGCCGGGTGGCCGCCCTGTTCCCCGCGCTGCGGCCTGGCGGCTTCCAGGCGCACTACCGCGATGAGGACG
GGGACTTGGTTGCCTTTTCCAGTGACGAGGAATTGACAATGGCCATGTCCTACGTGAAGGATGACATCTT
CCGAATCTACATTAAAGAGAAAACCGGTTCTGGGAGTGGCGGTAGTGGTGCTGGAGGCAGCGCAGGCTCT
GGAGCAGGCGGCAGTGCCGGAAGTGGCGCTGGAGGGTCTGCCGGATCTGGAGCCGGTGGTTCTGCCGGCT
CCGGCGCTGGTGGGAGCGCTTCCGGAAGTAGTCCCGGTTCTGGGAGTGGCGGTAGTGGTGCTGGAGGCAG
CGCAGGCTCTGGAGCAGGCGGCAGTGCCGGAAGTGGCGCTGGAGGGTCTGCCGGATCTGGAGCCGGTGGT
TCTGCCGGCTCCGGCGCTGGTGGGAGCGCTTCCGGAAGTAGTCCCGGTAATTCCGCTGACGGCGGCGGAG
GATCGGGTGGTAGTGGTGGTTCAGGAGGAGGATCGACCCAAGGAGGATCCATGGTGAGCGTGATCAAGCC
CGAGATGAAGATCAAGCTGTGCATGAGGGGCACCGTGAACGGCCACAACTTCGTGATCGAGGGCGAGGGC
AAGGGCAACCCCTACGAGGGCACCCAGATCCTGGACCTGAACGTGACCGAGGGCGCCCCCCTGCCCTTCG
CCTACGACATCCTGACCACCGTGTTCCAGCTGGGCAACAGGGCCTTCACCAAGTACCCCGCCGACATCCA
GGACTACTTCAAGCAGACCTTCCCCGAGGGCTACCACTGGGAGAGGAGCATGACCTACGAGGACCAGGGC
ATCTGCACCGCCACCAGCAACATCAGCATGAGGGGCGACTGCTTCTTCTACGACATCAGGTTCGACGGCG
TGAACTTCCCCCCCAACGGCCCCGTGATGCAGAAGAAGACCCTGAAGTGGGAGCCCAGCACCGAGAAGAT
GTACGTGAGGGACGGCGTGCTGAAGGGCGACGTGAACATGGCCCTGCTGCTGGAGGGCGGCGGCCACTAC
AGGTGCGACTTCAAGACCACCTACAAGGCCAAGAAGGACGTGAGGCTGCCCGACTACCACTTCGTGGACC
ACAGGATCGAGATCCTGAAGCACGACAAGGACTACAACAAGGTGAAGCTGTACGAGAACGCCGTGGCCAG
GTACAGCATGCTGCCCAGCCAGGCCAAGGGTACCGGAACTGCAGCAGAGAATTCGGGAAACTCGAGAACA
AAGCTTGCTACTACACTTGAACGTATTGAGAAGAACTTTGTCATTACTGACCCAAGATTGCCAGATAATC
CCATTATATTCGCGTCCGATAGTTTCTTGCAGTTGACAGAATATAGCCGTGAAGAAATTTTGGGAAGAAA
CTGCAGGTTTCTACAAGGTCCTGAAACTGATCGCGCGACAGTGAGAAAAATTAGAGATGCCATAGATAAC
CAAACAGAGGTCACTGTTCAGCTGATTAATTATACAAAGAGTGGTAAAAAGTTCTGGAACCTCTTTCACT
TGCAGCCTATGCGAGATCAGAAGGGAGATGTCCAGTACTTTATTGGGGTTCAGTTGGATGGAACTGAGCA
TGTCCGAGATGCTGCCGAGAGAGAGGGAGTCATGCTGATTAAGAAAACTGCAGAAAATATTGATGAGGCG
GCAAAAGAACTTTAACCCGGGATACTCGCGGCCGCCACCGCGGTGGAGCTCCAGCTTTTGTTCCCTTTAG
TGAGGGTTAATTGCGCGCTTGGCGTAATCATGGTCATAGCTGTTTCCTGTGTGAAATTGTTATCCGCTAA
TTCACTCCTCAGGTGCAGGCTGCCTATCAGAAGGTGGTGGCTGGTGTGGCCAATGCCCTGGCTCACAAAT
ACCACTGAGATCTTTTTCCCTCTGCCAAAAATTATGGGGACATCATGAAGCCCCTTGAGCATCTGACTTC
TGGCTAATAAAGGAAATTTATTTTCATTGCAATAGTGTGTTGGAATTTTTTGTGTCTCTCACTCGGAAGG
ACATATGGGAGGGCAAATCATTTAAAACATCAGAATGAGTATTTGGTTTAGAGTTTGGCAACATATGCCC
ATATGCTGGCTGCCATGAACAAAGGTTGGCTATAAAGAGGTCATCAGTATATGAAACAGCCCCCTGCTGT
CCATTCCTTATTCCATAGAAAAGCCTTGACTTGAGGTTAGATTTTTTTTATATTTTGTTTTGTGTTATTT
TTTTCTTTAACATCCCTAAAATTTTCCTTACATGTTTTACTAGCCAGATTTTTCCTCCTCTCCTGACTAC
TCCCAGTCATAGCTGTCCCTCTTCTCTTATGGAGATCCCTCGACCTGCAGCCCAAGCTTGGCGTAATCAT
GGTCATAGCTGTTTCCTGTGTGAAATTGTTATCCGCTCACAATTCCACACAACATACGAGCCGGAAGCAT
AAAGTGTAAAGCCTGGGGTGCCTAATGAGTGAGCTAACTCACATTAATTGCGTTGCGCTCACTGCCCGCT
TTCCAGTCGGGAAACCTGTCGTGCCAGCGGATCCGCATCTCAATTAGTCAGCAACCATAGTCCCGCCCCT
AACTCCGCCCATCCCGCCCCTAACTCCGCCCAGTTCCGCCCATTCTCCGCCCCATGGCTGACTAATTTTT
TTTATTTATGCAGAGGCCGAGGCCGCCTCGGCCTCTGAGCTATTCCAGAAGTAGTGAGGAGGCTTTTTTG
GAGGCCTAGGCTTTTGCAAAAAGCTAACTTGTTTATTGCAGCTTATAATGGTTACAAATAAAGCAATAGC
ATCACAAATTTCACAAATAAAGCATTTTTTTCACTGCATTCTAGTTGTGGTTTGTCCAAACTCATCAATG
TATCTTATCATGTCTGGATCCGCTGCATTAATGAATCGGCCAACGCGCGGGGAGAGGCGGTTTGCGTATT
GGGCGCTCTTCCGCTTCCTCGCTCACTGACTCGCTGCGCTCGGTCGTTCGGCTGCGGCGAGCGGTATCAG
CTCACTCAAAGGCGGTAATACGGTTATCCACAGAATCAGGGGATAACGCAGGAAAGAACATGTGAGCAAA
AGGCCAGCAAAAGGCCAGGAACCGTAAAAAGGCCGCGTTGCTGGCGTTTTTCCATAGGCTCCGCCCCCCT
GACGAGCATCACAAAAATCGACGCTCAAGTCAGAGGTGGCGAAACCCGACAGGACTATAAAGATACCAGG
CGTTTCCCCCTGGAAGCTCCCTCGTGCGCTCTCCTGTTCCGACCCTGCCGCTTACCGGATACCTGTCCGC
CTTTCTCCCTTCGGGAAGCGTGGCGCTTTCTCATAGCTCACGCTGTAGGTATCTCAGTTCGGTGTAGGTC
GTTCGCTCCAAGCTGGGCTGTGTGCACGAACCCCCCGTTCAGCCCGACCGCTGCGCCTTATCCGGTAACT
ATCGTCTTGAGTCCAACCCGGTAAGACACGACTTATCGCCACTGGCAGCAGCCACTGGTAACAGGATTAG
CAGAGCGAGGTATGTAGGCGGTGCTACAGAGTTCTTGAAGTGGTGGCCTAACTACGGCTACACTAGAAGA
ACAGTATTTGGTATCTGCGCTCTGCTGAAGCCAGTTACCTTCGGAAAAAGAGTTGGTAGCTCTTGATCCG
GCAAACAAACCACCGCTGGTAGCGGTGGTTTTTTTGTTTGCAAGCAGCAGATTACGCGCAGAAAAAAAGG
ATCTCAAGAAGATCCTTTGATCTTTTCTACGGGGTCTGACGCTCAGTGGAACGAAAACTCACGTTAAGGG
ATTTTGGTCATGAGATTATCAAAAAGGATCTTCACCTAGATCCTTTTAAATTAAAAATGAAGTTTTAAAT
CAATCTAAAGTATATATGAGTAAACTTGGTCTGACAGTTACCAATGCTTAATCAGTGAGGCACCTATCTC
AGCGATCTGTCTATTTCGTTCATCCATAGTTGCCTGACTCCCCGTCGTGTAGATAACTACGATACGGGAG
GGCTTACCATCTGGCCCCAGTGCTGCAATGATACCGCGAGACCCACGCTCACCGGCTCCAGATTTATCAG
CAATAAACCAGCCAGCCGGAAGGGCCGAGCGCAGAAGTGGTCCTGCAACTTTATCCGCCTCCATCCAGTC
TATTAATTGTTGCCGGGAAGCTAGAGTAAGTAGTTCGCCAGTTAATAGTTTGCGCAACGTTGTTGCCATT
GCTACAGGCATCGTGGTGTCACGCTCGTCGTTTGGTATGGCTTCATTCAGCTCCGGTTCCCAACGATCAA
GGCGAGTTACATGATCCCCCATGTTGTGCAAAAAAGCGGTTAGCTCCTTCGGTCCTCCGATCGTTGTCAG
AAGTAAGTTGGCCGCAGTGTTATCACTCATGGTTATGGCAGCACTGCATAATTCTCTTACTGTCATGCCA
TCCGTAAGATGCTTTTCTGTGACTGGTGAGTACTCAACCAAGTCATTCTGAGAATAGTGTATGCGGCGAC
CGAGTTGCTCTTGCCCGGCGTCAATACGGGATAATACCGCGCCACATAGCAGAACTTTAAAAGTGCTCAT
CATTGGAAAACGTTCTTCGGGGCGAAAACTCTCAAGGATCTTACCGCTGTTGAGATCCAGTTCGATGTAA
CCCACTCGTGCACCCAACTGATCTTCAGCATCTTTTACTTTCACCAGCGTTTCTGGGTGAGCAAAAACAG
GAAGGCAAAATGCCGCAAAAAAGGGAATAAGGGCGACACGGAAATGTTGAATACTCATACTCTTCCTTTT
TCAATATTATTGAAGCATTTATCAGGGTTATTGTCTCATGAGCGGATACATATTTGAATGTATTTAGAAA
AATAAACAAATAGGGGTTCCGCGCACATTTCCCCGAAAAGTGCCACCTGGGTCGAC
Features (pLannotate 1.2.2; 21 found; start..end, strand, type, name):
    655..1671    +  intron         chimeric intron: chimera between introns from chicken β-actin and rabbit β-globin
   1669..1725    +  CDS            HBB (fragment): HBB_LEPEU - Experimental evidence at protein level: Swiss-Prot protein existence level 1. Involved in oxygen transport from the lung to the various peripheral tissues. From Lepus europaeus (European hare).
   1747..2052    +  CDS            SQSTM1 (fragment): SQSTM_HUMAN - Also known as ORCA, OSIL. Experimental evidence at protein level: Swiss-Prot protein existence level 1. Autophagy receptor required for selective macroautophagy (aggrephagy). Functions as a bridge between polyubiquitinated cargo and autophagosomes. Interacts directly with both the cargo to become degraded and an autophagy modifier of the MAP1 LC3 family (PubMed:16286508, PubMed:20168092, PubMed:24128730, PubMed:28404643, PubMed:22622177). Along with WDFY3, involved in the formation and autophagic degradation of cytoplasmic ubiquitin-containing inclusions (p62 bodies, ALIS/aggreso
   2437..3108    +  CDS            AzamiGreen: AzamiGreen is a basic (constitutively fluorescent) green fluorescent protein published in 2003, derived from Galaxea fascicularis. It has low acid sensitivity.
   3175..3492    +  CDS            miniSOG: miniSOG is a basic (constitutively fluorescent) cyan fluorescent protein published in 2011, derived from Arabidopsis thaliana. It requires the cofactor flavin for fluorescence.
   3598..3621    -  misc_feature   MCS (fragment): pBluescript multiple cloning site
   3634..3652    -  promoter       T3 promoter: promoter for bacteriophage T3 RNA polymerase
   3711..3785    +  CDS            HBB (fragment): HBB_PONPY - Experimental evidence at transcript level: Swiss-Prot protein existence level 2. Involved in oxygen transport from the lung to the various peripheral tissues. From Pongo pygmaeus (Bornean orangutan).
   3856..3911    +  polyA_signal   β-globin poly(A) signal: rabbit β-globin polyadenylation signal (Gil and Proudfoot, 1987)
   4296..4312    -  protein_bind   lac operator: The lac repressor binds to the lac operator to inhibit transcription in E. coli. This inhibition can be relieved by adding lactose or isopropyl-β-D-thiogalactopyranoside (IPTG). lac repressor encoded by lacI
   4320..4350    -  promoter       lac promoter: promoter for the E. coli lac operon
   4365..4386    -  protein_bind   CAP binding site: CAP binding activates transcription in the presence of cAMP. E. coli catabolite activator protein
   4399..4438    -  CDS            lacI (fragment): lac repressor; lacI; The lac repressor binds to the lac operator to inhibit transcription in E. coli. This inhibition can be relieved by adding lactose or isopropyl-β-D-thiogalactopyranoside (IPTG).
   4445..4467    +  promoter       SV40 promoter (fragment): SV40 enhancer and early promoter
   4491..4626    +  rep_origin     SV40 ori: SV40 origin of replication
   4646..4780    +  polyA_signal   SV40 poly(A) signal: SV40 polyadenylation signal
   4782..4836    -  CDS            lacI (fragment): lac repressor; lacI; The lac repressor binds to the lac operator to inhibit transcription in E. coli. This inhibition can be relieved by adding lactose or isopropyl-β-D-thiogalactopyranoside (IPTG).
   5019..5607    -  rep_origin     ori: high-copy-number ColE1/pMB1/pBR322/pUC origin of replication
   5778..6638    -  CDS            AmpR: β-lactamase; bla; confers resistance to ampicillin, carbenicillin, and related antibiotics
   6639..6743    -  promoter       AmpR promoter: bla
   6774..377     +  enhancer       CMV enhancer (across the origin): human cytomegalovirus immediate early enhancer
