[The description below was written by a language model from this plasmid's Addgene catalogue record and pLannotate feature annotations shown in this document.]
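Description:
pCAGGS-PB1-AG(Y63L)-LOV2 is a mammalian expression plasmid built on the pCAGGS backbone. It is propagated in E. coli as a high-copy plasmid through a ColE1/pUC-type origin and selected with ampicillin via the β-lactamase gene. Transcription of the insert is driven by the CAG promoter. The annotation shows its CMV immediate-early enhancer spanning the sequence origin and the chimeric chicken β-actin/rabbit β-globin intron, but the chicken β-actin core promoter between them is not separately annotated. A rabbit β-globin polyadenylation signal terminates the transcript. The short "HBB" fragments flanking the insert are most likely β-globin-derived backbone sequence rather than part of the payload. The backbone also carries an SV40 origin, which can support episomal replication in cells expressing large T antigen, as well as residual lac and T3 promoter elements.

The insert, cloned between EcoRI and NotI sites, encodes a synthetic three-part fusion. At the N-terminus is a PB1 domain, annotated as a fragment of human SQSTM1 (p62), a domain known for self-oligomerisation. It is followed by AzamiGreen carrying a Y63L substitution; the record does not state the effect of this mutation. The C-terminal LOV2 domain is labelled "miniSOG" by the automated annotation, probably because both are flavin-binding phototropin LOV2-type domains; the source species of this LOV2 is not given.

The associated publication title concerns synthetic protein condensates that inducibly recruit and release protein activity in living cells, so this fusion presumably serves as a condensate-forming scaffold with a light-responsive module, though its exact role is not detailed. The sequence is flagged as a partial NGS result, and its length is somewhat greater than the sum of the listed backbone and insert sizes.
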