Addgene plasmid #178876: pCAGGS-PB1-AG(Y63L)-LOV2
Purpose: Mammalian expression of PB1-AzamiGreen(Y63L)-LOV2
Depositing lab: Shinya Tsukiji. Depositing organization: Nagoya Institute of Technology. Publication: Synthetic Protein Condensates That Inducibly Recruit and Release Protein Activity in Living Cells. Yoshikawa M, Yoshii T, Ikuta M, Tsukiji S. J Am Chem Soc. 2021 May 5;143(17):6434-6446. doi: 10.1021/jacs.0c12375. Epub 2021 Apr 23. PubMed 33890764.
Backbone
  Vector backbone: pCAGGS
  Backbone manufacturer: Dr. Jun-ichi Miyazaki (Osaka University, Japan)
  Backbone size w/o insert (bp): 4091
  Vector type: Mammalian Expression
Growth in bacteria
  Bacterial resistance: Ampicillin, 100 μg/mL
  Growth temperature: 37°C
  Growth strain: DH5alpha
  Copy number: High Copy
Gene/Insert
  Gene/Insert name: PB1-AzamiGreen(Y63L)-LOV2
  Species: Synthetic
  Insert size (bp): 1864
  Mutation: AzamiGreen: Y63L
  Promoter: CAG
  Cloning method: Restriction Enzyme; 5′ cloning site EcoRI (not destroyed); 3′ cloning site NotI (not destroyed)
Terms and licenses: Academic/Nonprofit Terms; Industry Terms: Not Available to Industry
How to cite: pCAGGS-PB1-AG(Y63L)-LOV2 was a gift from Shinya Tsukiji (Addgene plasmid # 178876 ; http://n2t.net/addgene:178876 ; RRID:Addgene_178876)
